Addgene plasmid #19495: pcDNA5/FRT/TO GFP DNAJB1
Depositing lab: Harm Kampinga. Publication: Computational analysis of the human HSPH/HSPA/DNAJ family and cloning of a human HSPH/HSPA/DNAJ expression library. Hageman J, Kampinga HH. Cell Stress Chaperones. 2009 Jan;14(1):1-21. doi: 10.1007/s12192-008-0060-2. Epub 2008 Aug 7. PubMed 18686016.
Backbone
  Vector backbone: pcDNA5/FRT/TO
  Backbone manufacturer: Invitrogen
  Backbone size w/o insert (bp): 5137
  Vector type: Mammalian Expression
  Selectable markers: Hygromycin
Growth in bacteria
  Bacterial resistance: Ampicillin, 100 μg/mL
  Growth temperature: 37°C
  Growth strain: DH5alpha
  Copy number: High Copy
Gene/Insert
  Gene/Insert name: DNAJB1 (alt name: HSPF1, HSP40)
  Species: H. sapiens (human)
  Insert size (bp): 1748
  Entrez Gene: DNAJB1 (a.k.a. HSPF1, Hdj1, Hsp40, RSPH16B, Sis1)
  Tag / fusion protein: GFP (N terminal on insert)
  Cloning method: Restriction Enzyme; 5′ cloning site BamHI (not destroyed); 3′ cloning site NotI (not destroyed)
  Sequencing primers: 5′ LNCX; 3′ BGH-rev
Terms and licenses: Academic/Nonprofit Terms; Industry Terms: Not Available to Industry
Depositor comments: Part of the HSP40 gene family Disclaimer: For cloning the various HSP genes, the Stratagene reference RNA for cDNA synthesis was used and genes were amplified from this mixture that originates from 10 different cell lines from different somatic origin and ultimately coming from 10 different individuals. This strategy was used to maximize the chance for the presence of individual HSP transcripts. Users must be aware that this mixture thus represents 20 complete haploid genomes, meaning that for each individual gene there might be polymorphisms that could potentially have functional consequences. The library was sequence verified only for the presence of the correct gene.
How to cite: pcDNA5/FRT/TO GFP DNAJB1 was a gift from Harm Kampinga (Addgene plasmid # 19495 ; http://n2t.net/addgene:19495 ; RRID:Addgene_19495)
