[The description below was written by a language model from this plasmid's Addgene catalogue record and the feature table of its GenBank file.]
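Description:
pcDNA5/FRT/TO GFP DNAJB1 is a mammalian expression plasmid built on the pcDNA5/FRT/TO backbone and carrying human DNAJB1 (also known as HSPF1, Hdj1 or Hsp40) fused at its N terminus to EGFP. In bacteria it is maintained at high copy from a ColE1/pUC-type origin under ampicillin selection (AmpR, beta-lactamase). The held sequence record is a 6831 bp circle. The feature table annotates the EGFP coding sequence with its Kozak context but does not separately annotate the DNAJB1 open reading frame, which presumably occupies the unannotated stretch between EGFP and the bovine growth hormone polyadenylation signal. The catalogue gives BamHI and NotI as the retained cloning sites.

Expression is driven by the CMV immediate-early enhancer and promoter, followed by two tet operator sites. In cells that express the Tet repressor, transcription is held off until tetracycline or doxycycline is added; in cells lacking the repressor the promoter behaves constitutively. Downstream, an FRT site sits directly in front of a hygromycin resistance gene with an SV40 polyadenylation signal and no annotated promoter of its own. This is the usual Flp-in design: FLP-mediated recombination into a genomic FRT acceptor site supplies the missing upstream elements, so hygromycin resistance reports correct single-copy integration and yields isogenic, inducible stable lines. The plasmid can also be used for transient transfection.

The construct belongs to a human HSPH/HSPA/DNAJ chaperone expression library, and the GFP tag allows the chaperone to be visualised and detected. The depositor notes that inserts were amplified from a pooled reference RNA derived from ten cell lines and were verified only for gene identity, so polymorphisms with possible functional consequences cannot be excluded.
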