LOCUS       Exported 6831 bp ds-DNA circular SYN 12-MAY-2021
DEFINITION  synthetic circular DNA
ACCESSION   .
VERSION     .
KEYWORDS    pcDNA5/FRT/TO GFP DNAJB1
SOURCE      synthetic DNA construct
  ORGANISM  synthetic DNA construct
REFERENCE   1 (bases 1 to 6831)
  AUTHORS   Hageman J, Kampinga HH
  TITLE     Computational analysis of the human HSPH/HSPA/DNAJ family and
            cloning of a human HSPH/HSPA/DNAJ expression library.
  JOURNAL   Cell Stress Chaperones. 2008 Aug 7. ():.
  PUBMED    18686016
REFERENCE   2 (bases 1 to 6831)
  AUTHORS   .
  TITLE     Direct Submission
  JOURNAL   Exported May 12, 2021 from SnapGene Server 1.1.58
            http://www.snapgene.com
FEATURES             Location/Qualifiers
     source          1..6831
                     /organism="synthetic DNA construct"
                     /mol_type="other DNA"
     regulatory      6..15
                     /regulatory_class="other"
                     /note="vertebrate consensus sequence for strong initiation
                     of translation (Kozak, 1987)"
     CDS             12..728
                     /codon_start=1
                     /product="enhanced GFP"
                     /label=EGFP
                     /translation="MVSKGEELFTGVVPILVELDGDVNGHKFSVSGEGEGDATYGKLTL
                     KFICTTGKLPVPWPTLVTTLTYGVQCFSRYPDHMKQHDFFKSAMPEGYVQERTIFFKDD
                     GNYKTRAEVKFEGDTLVNRIELKGIDFKEDGNILGHKLEYNYNSHNVYIMADKQKNGIK
                     VNFKIRHNIEDGSVQLADHYQQNTPIGDGPVLLPDNHYLSTQSALSKDPNEKRDHMVLL
                     EFVTAAGITLGMDELYK"
     CDS             12..728
                     /codon_start=1
                     /product="the original enhanced GFP (Yang et al., 1996)"
                     /label=EGFP
                     /note="mammalian codon-optimized"
                     /translation="MVSKGEELFTGVVPILVELDGDVNGHKFSVSGEGEGDATYGKLTL
                     KFICTTGKLPVPWPTLVTTLTYGVQCFSRYPDHMKQHDFFKSAMPEGYVQERTIFFKDD
                     GNYKTRAEVKFEGDTLVNRIELKGIDFKEDGNILGHKLEYNYNSHNVYIMADKQKNGIK
                     VNFKIRHNIEDGSVQLADHYQQNTPIGDGPVLLPDNHYLSTQSALSKDPNEKRDHMVLL
                     EFVTAAGITLGMDELYK"
     primer_bind     complement(57..78)
                     /label=EGFP-N
                     /note="EGFP, reverse primer"
     primer_bind     complement(318..337)
                     /label=EXFP-R
                     /note="For distinguishing EGFP variants, reverse primer"
     primer_bind     665..686
                     /label=EGFP-C
                     /note="EGFP, forward primer"
     primer_bind     complement(1805..1822)
                     /label=BGH-rev
                     /note="Bovine growth hormone terminator, reverse primer.
                     Also called BGH reverse"
     polyA_signal    1811..2035
                     /label=bGH poly(A) signal
                     /note="bovine growth hormone polyadenylation signal"
     primer_bind     complement(2168..2187)
                     /label=F1ori-R
                     /note="F1 origin, reverse primer"
     protein_bind    2319..2366
                     /label=FRT
                     /bound_moiety="FLP recombinase from the Saccharomyces
                     cerevisiae 2u plasmid"
                     /note="FLP-mediated recombination occurs in the 8-bp core
                     sequence TCTAGAAA (Turan and Bode, 2011)."
     CDS             2374..3396
                     /codon_start=1
                     /gene="aph(4)-Ia"
                     /product="aminoglycoside phosphotransferase from E. coli"
                     /label=HygR
                     /note="confers resistance to hygromycin"
                     /translation="KKPELTATSVEKFLIEKFDSVSDLMQLSEGEESRAFSFDVGGRGY
                     VLRVNSCADGFYKDRYVYRHFASAALPIPEVLDIGEFSESLTYCISRRAQGVTLQDLPE
                     TELPAVLQPVAEAMDAIAAADLSQTSGFGPFGPQGIGQYTTWRDFICAIADPHVYHWQT
                     VMDDTVSASVAQALDELMLWAEDCPEVRHLVHADFGSNNVLTDNGRITAVIDWSEAMFG
                     DSQYEVANIFFWRPWLACMEQQTRYFERRHPELAGSPRLRAYMLRIGLDQLYQSLVDGN
                     FDDAAWAQGRCDAIVRSGAGTVGRTQIARRSAAVWTDGCVEVLADSGNRRPSTRPRAKE
                     "
     polyA_signal    3526..3647
                     /label=SV40 poly(A) signal
                     /note="SV40 polyadenylation signal"
     primer_bind     complement(3563..3582)
                     /label=SV40pA-R
                     /note="SV40 polyA, reverse primer"
     primer_bind     3617..3636
                     /label=EBV-rev
                     /note="SV40 polyA terminator, reverse primer"
     primer_bind     complement(3696..3712)
                     /label=M13 rev
                     /note="common sequencing primer, one of multiple similar
                     variants"
     primer_bind     complement(3696..3712)
                     /label=M13 Reverse
                     /note="In lacZ gene. Also called M13-rev"
     primer_bind     complement(3709..3731)
                     /label=M13/pUC Reverse
                     /note="In lacZ gene"
     protein_bind    3720..3736
                     /label=lac operator
                     /bound_moiety="lac repressor encoded by lacI"
                     /note="The lac repressor binds to the lac operator to
                     inhibit transcription in E. coli. This inhibition can be
                     relieved by adding lactose or
                     isopropyl-beta-D-thiogalactopyranoside (IPTG)."
     promoter        complement(3744..3774)
                     /label=lac promoter
                     /note="promoter for the E. coli lac operon"
     protein_bind    3789..3810
                     /label=CAP binding site
                     /bound_moiety="E. coli catabolite activator protein"
                     /note="CAP binding activates transcription in the presence
                     of cAMP."
     primer_bind     complement(3927..3944)
                     /label=L4440
                     /note="L4440 vector, forward primer"
     rep_origin      complement(4098..4686)
                     /direction=LEFT
                     /label=ori
                     /note="high-copy-number ColE1/pMB1/pBR322/pUC origin of
                     replication"
     primer_bind     complement(4178..4197)
                     /label=pBR322ori-F
                     /note="pBR322 origin, forward primer"
     CDS             complement(4857..5717)
                     /codon_start=1
                     /gene="bla"
                     /product="beta-lactamase"
                     /label=AmpR
                     /note="confers resistance to ampicillin, carbenicillin, and
                     related antibiotics"
                     /translation="MSIQHFRVALIPFFAAFCLPVFAHPETLVKVKDAEDQLGARVGYI
                     ELDLNSGKILESFRPEERFPMMSTFKVLLCGAVLSRIDAGQEQLGRRIHYSQNDLVEYS
                     PVTEKHLTDGMTVRELCSAAITMSDNTAANLLLTTIGGPKELTAFLHNMGDHVTRLDRW
                     EPELNEAIPNDERDTTMPVAMATTLRKLLTGELLTLASRQQLIDWMEADKVAGPLLRSA
                     LPAGWFIADKSGAGERGSRGIIAALGPDGKPSRIVVIYTTGSQATMDERNRQIAEIGAS
                     LIKHW"
     primer_bind     5480..5499
                     /label=Amp-R
                     /note="Ampicillin resistance gene, reverse primer"
     promoter        complement(5718..5822)
                     /gene="bla"
                     /label=AmpR promoter
     primer_bind     complement(5897..5916)
                     /label=pRS-marker
                     /note="pRS vectors, use to sequence yeast selectable
                     marker"
     enhancer        6088..6467
                     /label=CMV enhancer
                     /note="human cytomegalovirus immediate early enhancer"
     promoter        6468..6671
                     /label=CMV promoter
                     /note="human cytomegalovirus (CMV) immediate early
                     promoter"
     primer_bind     6622..6642
                     /label=CMV-F
                     /note="Human CMV immediate early promoter, forward primer"
     protein_bind    6673..6691
                     /gene="tetO"
                     /label=tet operator
                     /bound_moiety="tetracycline repressor TetR"
                     /note="bacterial operator O2 for the tetR and tetA genes"
     protein_bind    6694..6712
                     /gene="tetO"
                     /label=tet operator
                     /bound_moiety="tetracycline repressor TetR"
                     /note="bacterial operator O2 for the tetR and tetA genes"
     primer_bind     6722..6746
                     /label=LNCX
                     /note="Human CMV promoter, forward primer"
ORIGIN
        1 agcttgccac catggtgagc aagggcgagg agctgttcac cggggtggtg cccatcctgg
       61 tcgagctgga cggcgacgta aacggccaca agttcagcgt gtccggcgag ggcgagggcg
      121 atgccaccta cggcaagctg accctgaagt tcatctgcac caccggcaag ctgcccgtgc
      181 cctggcccac cctcgtgacc accctgacct acggcgtgca gtgcttcagc cgctaccccg
      241 accacatgaa gcagcacgac ttcttcaagt ccgccatgcc cgaaggctac gtccaggagc
      301 gcaccatctt cttcaaggac gacggcaact acaagacccg cgccgaggtg aagttcgagg
      361 gcgacaccct ggtgaaccgc atcgagctga agggcatcga cttcaaggag gacggcaaca
      421 tcctggggca caagctggag tacaactaca acagccacaa cgtctatatc atggccgaca
      481 agcagaagaa cggcatcaag gtgaacttca agatccgcca caacatcgag gacggcagcg
      541 tgcagctcgc cgaccactac cagcagaaca cccccatcgg cgacggcccc gtgctgctgc
      601 ccgacaacca ctacctgagc acccagtccg ccctgagcaa agaccccaac gagaagcgcg
      661 atcacatggt cctgctggag ttcgtgaccg ccgccgggat cactctcggc atggacgagc
      721 tgtacaaggg atccaccatg ggtaaagact actaccagac gttgggcctg gcccgcggcg
      781 cgtcggacga ggagatcaag cgggcctacc gccgccaggc gctgcgctac cacccggaca
      841 agaacaagga gcccggcgcc gaggagaagt tcaaggagat cgctgaggcc tacgacgtgc
      901 tcagcgaccc gcgcaagcgc gagatcttcg accgctacgg ggaggaaggc ctaaagggga
      961 gtggccccag tggcggtagc ggcggtggtg ccaatggtac ctctttcagc tacacattcc
     1021 atggagaccc tcatgccatg tttgctgagt tcttcggtgg cagaaatccc tttgacacct
     1081 tttttgggca gcggaacggg gaggaaggca tggacattga tgacccattc tctggcttcc
     1141 ctatgggcat gggtggcttc accaacgtga actttggccg ctcccgctct gcccaagagc
     1201 ccgcccgaaa gaagcaagat cccccagtca cccacgacct tcgagtctcc cttgaagaga
     1261 tctacagcgg ctgtaccaag aagatgaaaa tctcccacaa gcggctaaac cccgacggaa
     1321 agagcattcg aaacgaagac aaaatattga ccatcgaagt gaagaagggg tggaaagaag
     1381 gaaccaaaat cactttcccc aaggaaggag accagacctc caacaacatt ccagctgata
     1441 tcgtctttgt tttaaaggac aagccccaca atatctttaa gagagatggc tctgatgtca
     1501 tttatcctgc caggatcagc ctccgggagg ctctgtgtgg ctgcacagtg aacgtcccca
     1561 ctctggacgg caggacgata cccgtcgtat tcaaagatgt tatcaggcct ggcatgcggc
     1621 gaaaagttcc tggagaaggc ctccccctcc ccaaaacacc cgagaaacgt ggggacctca
     1681 ttattgagtt tgaagtgatc ttccccgaaa ggattcccca gacatcaaga accgtacttg
     1741 agcaggttct tccaatatag gcggccgctc gagtctagag ggcccgttta aacccgctga
     1801 tcagcctcga ctgtgccttc tagttgccag ccatctgttg tttgcccctc ccccgtgcct
     1861 tccttgaccc tggaaggtgc cactcccact gtcctttcct aataaaatga ggaaattgca
     1921 tcgcattgtc tgagtaggtg tcattctatt ctggggggtg gggtggggca ggacagcaag
     1981 ggggaggatt gggaagacaa tagcaggcat gctggggatg cggtgggctc tatggcttct
     2041 gaggcggaaa gaaccagctg gggctctagg gggtatcccc nnnnnnnnnn nnnnnnnnnn
     2101 nnnnnnnnnn nnnnnnnnnn nnnnnnnnnn nnnnnnnnnn nnnnnnnnnn nnnnnnnnnn
     2161 nnnnnnnnnn nnnnnnnnnn nnnnnnnnnn nnnnnnnnnn nnnncnnnnn nnnnnnnnnn
     2221 nnnnnnnnnn nnnnnnnnnn nnnnnnnnnn nnnnnnnnnn nnnnnnnnnn nnnnnnnnnn
     2281 nnnnnnnnnn nnnnnnaggg tgatggttca cgtacctaga agttcctatt ccgaagttcc
     2341 tattctctag aaagtatagg aacttccttg gccaaaaagc ctgaactcac cgcgacgtct
     2401 gtcgagaagt ttctgatcga aaagttcgac agcgtctccg acctgatgca gctctcggag
     2461 ggcgaagaat ctcgtgcttt cagcttcgat gtaggagggc gtggatatgt cctgcgggta
     2521 aatagctgcg ccgatggttt ctacaaagat cgttatgttt atcggcactt tgcatcggcc
     2581 gcgctcccga ttccggaagt gcttgacatt ggggaattca gcgagagcct gacctattgc
     2641 atctcccgcc gtgcacaggg tgtcacgttg caagacctgc ctgaaaccga actgcccgct
     2701 gttctgcagc cggtcgcgga ggccatggat gcgatcgctg cggccgatct tagccagacg
     2761 agcgggttcg gcccattcgg accgcaagga atcggtcaat acactacatg gcgtgatttc
     2821 atatgcgcga ttgctgatcc ccatgtgtat cactggcaaa ctgtgatgga cgacaccgtc
     2881 agtgcgtccg tcgcgcaggc tctcgatgag ctgatgcttt gggccgagga ctgccccgaa
     2941 gtccggcacc tcgtgcacgc ggatttcggc tccaacaatg tcctgacgga caatggccgc
     3001 ataacagcgg tcattgactg gagcgaggcg atgttcgggg attcccaata cgaggtcgcc
     3061 aacatcttct tctggaggcc gtggttggct tgtatggagc agcagacgcg ctacttcgag
     3121 cggaggcatc cggagcttgc aggatcgccg cggctccggg cgtatatgct ccgcattggt
     3181 cttgaccaac tctatcagag cttggttgac ggcaatttcg atgatgcagc ttgggcgcag
     3241 ggtcgatgcg acgcaatcgt ccgatccgga gccgggactg tcgggcgtac acaaatcgcc
     3301 cgcagaagcg cggccgtctg gaccgatggc tgtgtagaag tactcgccga tagtggaaac
     3361 cgacgcccca gcactcgtcc gagggcaaag gaatagcacg tactacgaga tttcgattcc
     3421 accgccgcct tctatgaaag gttgggcttc ggaatcgttt tccgggacgc cggctggatg
     3481 atcctccagc gcggggatct catgctggag ttcttcgccc accccaactt gtttattgca
     3541 gcttataatg gttacaaata aagcaatagc atcacaaatt tcacaaataa agcatttttt
     3601 tcactgcatt ctagttgtgg tttgtccaaa ctcatcaatg tatcttatca tgtctgtata
     3661 ccgtcgacct ctagctagag cttggcgtaa tcatggtcat agctgtttcc tgtgtgaaat
     3721 tgttatccgc tcacaattcc acacaacata cgagccggaa gcataaagtg taaagcctgg
     3781 ggtgcctaat gagtgagcta actcacatta attgcgttgc gctcactgcc cgctttccag
     3841 tcgggaaacc tgtcgtgcca gctgcattaa tgaatcggcc aacgcgcggg gagaggcggt
     3901 ttgcgtattg ggcgctcttc cgcttcctcg ctcactgact cgctgcgctc ggtcgttcgg
     3961 ctgcggcgag cggtatcagc tcactcaaag gcggtaatac ggttatccac agaatcaggg
     4021 gataacgcag gaaagaacat gtgagcaaaa ggccagcaaa aggccaggaa ccgtaaaaag
     4081 gccgcgttgc tggcgttttt ccataggctc cgcccccctg acgagcatca caaaaatcga
     4141 cgctcaagtc agaggtggcg aaacccgaca ggactataaa gataccaggc gtttccccct
     4201 ggaagctccc tcgtgcgctc tcctgttccg accctgccgc ttaccggata cctgtccgcc
     4261 tttctccctt cgggaagcgt ggcgctttct catagctcac gctgtaggta tctcagttcg
     4321 gtgtaggtcg ttcgctccaa gctgggctgt gtgcacgaac cccccgttca gcccgaccgc
     4381 tgcgccttat ccggtaacta tcgtcttgag tccaacccgg taagacacga cttatcgcca
     4441 ctggcagcag ccactggtaa caggattagc agagcgaggt atgtaggcgg tgctacagag
     4501 ttcttgaagt ggtggcctaa ctacggctac actagaagaa cagtatttgg tatctgcgct
     4561 ctgctgaagc cagttacctt cggaaaaaga gttggtagct cttgatccgg caaacaaacc
     4621 accgctggta gcggtggttt ttttgtttgc aagcagcaga ttacgcgcag aaaaaaagga
     4681 tctcaagaag atcctttgat cttttctacg gggtctgacg ctcagtggaa cgaaaactca
     4741 cgttaaggga ttttggtcat gagattatca aaaaggatct tcacctagat ccttttaaat
     4801 taaaaatgaa gttttaaatc aatctaaagt atatatgagt aaacttggtc tgacagttac
     4861 caatgcttaa tcagtgaggc acctatctca gcgatctgtc tatttcgttc atccatagtt
     4921 gcctgactcc ccgtcgtgta gataactacg atacgggagg gcttaccatc tggccccagt
     4981 gctgcaatga taccgcgaga cccacgctca ccggctccag atttatcagc aataaaccag
     5041 ccagccggaa gggccgagcg cagaagtggt cctgcaactt tatccgcctc catccagtct
     5101 attaattgtt gccgggaagc tagagtaagt agttcgccag ttaatagttt gcgcaacgtt
     5161 gttgccattg ctacaggcat cgtggtgtca cgctcgtcgt ttggtatggc ttcattcagc
     5221 tccggttccc aacgatcaag gcgagttaca tgatccccca tgttgtgcaa aaaagcggtt
     5281 agctccttcg gtcctccgat cgttgtcaga agtaagttgg ccgcagtgtt atcactcatg
     5341 gttatggcag cactgcataa ttctcttact gtcatgccat ccgtaagatg cttttctgtg
     5401 actggtgagt actcaaccaa gtcattctga gaatagtgta tgcggcgacc gagttgctct
     5461 tgcccggcgt caatacggga taataccgcg ccacatagca gaactttaaa agtgctcatc
     5521 attggaaaac gttcttcggg gcgaaaactc tcaaggatct taccgctgtt gagatccagt
     5581 tcgatgtaac ccactcgtgc acccaactga tcttcagcat cttttacttt caccagcgtt
     5641 tctgggtgag caaaaacagg aaggcaaaat gccgcaaaaa agggaataag ggcgacacgg
     5701 aaatgttgaa tactcatact cttccttttt caatattatt gaagcattta tcagggttat
     5761 tgtctcatga gcggatacat atttgaatgt atttagaaaa ataaacaaat aggggttccg
     5821 cgcacatttc cccgaaaagt gccacctgac gtcgacggat cgggagatct cccgatcccc
     5881 tatggtgcac tctcagtaca atctgctctg atgccgcata gttaagccag tatctgctcc
     5941 ctgcttgtgt gttggaggtc gctgagtagt gcgcgagcaa aatttaagct acaacaaggc
     6001 aaggcttgac cgacaattgc atgaagaatc tgcttagggt taggcgtttt gcgctgcttc
     6061 gcgatgtacg ggccagatat acgcgttgac attgattatt gactagttat taatagtaat
     6121 caattacggg gtcattagtt catagcccat atatggagtt ccgcgttaca taacttacgg
     6181 taaatggccc gcctggctga ccgcccaacg acccccgccc attgacgtca ataatgacgt
     6241 atgttcccat agtaacgcca atagggactt tccattgacg tcaatgggtg gagtatttac
     6301 ggtaaactgc ccacttggca gtacatcaag tgtatcatat gccaagtacg ccccctattg
     6361 acgtcaatga cggtaaatgg cccgcctggc attatgccca gtacatgacc ttatgggact
     6421 ttcctacttg gcagtacatc tacgtattag tcatcgctat taccatggtg atgcggtttt
     6481 ggcagtacat caatgggcgt ggatagcggt ttgactcacg gggatttcca agtctccacc
     6541 ccattgacgt caatgggagt ttgttttggc accaaaatca acgggacttt ccaaaatgtc
     6601 gtaacaactc cgccccattg acgcaaatgg gcggtaggcg tgtacggtgg gaggtctata
     6661 taagcagagc tctccctatc agtgatagag atctccctat cagtgataga gatcgtcgac
     6721 gagctcgttt agtgaaccgt cagatcgcct ggagacgcca tccacgctgt tttgacctcc
     6781 atagaagaca ccgggaccga tccagcctcc ggactctagc gtttaaactt a
//
