>Addgene plasmid #19495 | pcDNA5/FRT/TO GFP DNAJB1 | addgene partial sequence | sequence record 25272 | 19495 with EGFP-C
CTCGGNTGGNCGAGCTGTACAAGGGANCCACCATGGGTAAAGACTACTACCAGACGTTGGGCCTGGCCCG
CGGCGCGTCGGACGAGGAGATCAAGCGGGCCTACCGCCGCCAGGCGCTGCGCTACCACCCGGACAAGAAC
AAGGAGCCCGGCGCCGAGGAGAAGTTCAAGGAGATCGCTGAGGCCTACGACGTGCTCAGCGACCCGCGCA
AGCGCGAGATCTTCGACCGCTACGGGGAGGAAGGCCTAAAGGGGAGTGGCCCCAGTGGCGGTAGCGGCGG
TGGTGCCAATGGTACCTCTTTCAGCTACACATTCCATGGAGACCCTCATGCCATGTTTGCTGAGTTCTTC
GGTGGCAGAAATCCCTTTGACACCTTTTTTGGGCAGCGGAACGGGGAGGAAGGCATGGACATTGATGACC
CATTCTCTGGCTTCCCTATGGGCATGGGTGGCTTCACCAACGTGAACTTTGGCCGCTCCCGCTCTGCCCA
AGAGCCCGCCCGAAAGAAGCAAGATCCCCCAGTCACCCACGACCTTCGAGTCTCCCTTGAAGAGATCTAC
AGCGGCTGTACCAAGAAGATGAAAATCTCCCACAAGCGGCTAAACCCCGACGGAAAGAGCATTCGAAACG
AAGACAAAATATTGACCATCGAAGTGAANAANGGGTGGAAAGAAGGAACCANNNNNNNNNTTCCCCAAGG
AAGGAGANCAGACCTCCAACAACATTCCAGCTGATATCGTCTTT
